>Addgene plasmid #199375 | pDSP33 | addgene full sequence | sequence record 391013 | Addgene NGS Result
TCGCGCGTTTCGGTGATGACGGTGAAAACCTCTGACACATGCAGCTCCCGGAGTAAAACGACGGCCAGTT
TATCTAGTCAGCTTGATTCTAGCTGATCGTGGACCGGAAGGTGAGCCAGTGAGTTGATTGCAGTCCAGTT
ACGCTGGAGTCTGAGGCTCGTCCTGAATGATATGCGGCCGCATGGTTTCCAAGGGAGAGGCTGTTATCAA
GGAATTCATGACTTACCCAAAGAAGAAGCGTAAGGTCCAGGTTATGGGATCCCACCACCACCACCACCAC
GGAATGGCCTCTATGACCGGAGGACAACAAATGGGACGCGACCTTTACGATGACGACGACAAGGACCTTG
CTACCATGGTTGATTCTTCTCGCCGCAAGTGGAACAAGACTGGACATGCTGTCCGTGCCATCGGACGTCT
TTCCTCCCTTGAGAACGTTTACATCAAGGCTGATAAGCAAAAGAACGGAATTAAGGCTAACTTCAAGATC
CGTCACAACATCGAAGATGGAGGAGTCCAACTTGCTTACCATTACCAACAAAACACTCCAATCGGAGATG
GACCAGTTCTTCTTCCAGATAACCACTACCTTTCCGTTCAATCCAAGCTCTCTAAGGTAAGTTTAAACAT
ATATATACTAACTAACCCTGATTATTTAAATTTTCAGGATCCAAACGAGAAGCGTGACCACATGGTCCTT
CTTGAGTTCGTCACCGCTGCTGGAATCACCCTTGGAATGGATGAGCTTTATAAGGGAGGAACTGGAGGAT
CTATGGTTTCTAAGGGAGAGGAGCTTTTCACTGGAGTTGTCCCAATCCTTGTCGAGCTTGATGGAGATGT
TAACGGACACAAGTTCTCTGTTTCTGGAGAGGGAGAGGGAGACGCTACCTACGGAAAGCTTACTCTTAAG
TTCATCTGCACTACTGGAAAGCTTCCAGTTCCATGGCCAACCCTTGTTACCACCCTTACTTACGGAGTTC
AATGCTTCTCTCGTTACCCAGATCATATGAAGCAACATGATTTCTTCAAGTCTGCTATGCCAGAGGGATA
CATCCAAGAGCGTACTATCTTCTTCAAGGTAAGTTTAAACAGTTCGGTACTAACTAACCATACATATTTA
AATTTTCAGGATGATGGAAACTACAAGACCCGTGCTGAGGTTAAGTTCGAGGGAGATACCCTTGTTAACC
GTATCGAGCTTAAGGGAATCGATTTCAAGGAAGATGGAAACATCCTTGGACATAAGCTTGAGTACAACCT
TCCAGATCAACTTACCGAGGAACAAATCGCTGAGTTCAAGGAGCTTTTCTCCCTTTTCGATAAGGATGGA
GACGGAACTATCACTACCAAGGTAAGTTTTCTAGAGACCTTTACTAACTAACTAGGTCTCATAGATTTTC
AGGAGCTTGGAACCGTTATGCGTTCCCTTGGACAAAACCCAACTGAGGCTGAGCTTCAAGATATGATCAA
CGAGGTTGACGCTGATGGAGATGGAACTATCGATTTCCCAGAGTTCCTTACTATGATGGCTCGCAAGATG
AAGTACACTGATTCTGAGGAGGAGATCCGCGAGGCTTTCCGCGTCTTCGACAAGGACGGAAACGGATACA
TTTCCGCTGCTGAGCTCCGTCACGTTATGACTAACCTCGGAGAGAAGCTTACCGACGAGGAGGTCGACGA
GATGATCCGTGAGGCTGATATCGACGGAGACGGACAAGTTAACTACGAGGAGTTCGTTCAAATGATGACT
GCCAAGTCCCGTACGCGTAAGGCCAACCCAACCAAGCTCTCCGAGAACGCCAAGAAGCTCGCCAAGGAGG
TCGAGAACTAAGCTGTCTCATCCTACTTTCACCTAGTTAACTGCTTGTCTTAAAATCTATGCTTCTCTTT
AGTATCTAAAATTTTCCTAGAAGCTTACAAGTATATAAATGGTCTCTTCTCAATAAAGGTTGTATATTTA
TTCATCTTATTGAATCTGCCATTTCCTCGTTTTTGCGAGTTTATATACCTTCCAATTTTCTTTCTATTGT
ATTTTCAACTTCTAATTTTAATTCAGGGAAACTGCTTCAACGCATCATGGTTTCCAAGGGAGAGGCTGTT
ATCAAGGAATTCATGACTTACCCAAAGAAGAAGCGTAAGGTCGAACTTATCAAGGAGTTTATGCGCTTTA
AGGTTCACATGGAAGGATCTATGAACGGACACGAATTCGAAATCGAAGGAGAAGGAGAAGGACGTCCATA
CGAGGGAACTCAAACTGCTAAGCTTAAGGTAAGTTTATCTAAAAAGTTTTTCATTCAAAATGTGTAAAAA
TTCATTTAAAATAACCCAAAAATCATTAATCCTCGATATTTTCAGGTTACTAAAGGAGGACCACTTCCAT
TCTCTTGGGATATCCTTTCTCCACAATTCATGTACGGATCTCGCGCTTTCATCAAGCACCCAGCTGATAT
CCCAGATTACTACAAGCAATCTTTCCCAGAAGGATTCAAATGGGAGCGTGTTATGAACTTCGAAGATGGA
GGAGCTGTTACCGTTACCCAAGATACCTCCCTTGAGGATGGAACCCTTATCTACAAGGTATTTTCCTGCA
TTTTTCAACTGGGAAAATGAAAGAAAATCGATAATTTCAGGTTAAGCTTCGTGGAACTAATTTCCCACCA
GATGGACCAGTTATGCAAAAGAAGACTATGGGATGGGAGGCTTCTACCGAGCGCCTTTACCCAGAGGATG
GAGTCCTTAAGGGAGATATCAAGATGGCTCTTCGTCTTAAGGATGGAGGACGTTACCTTGCTGATTTCAA
GGTAAGTTTTCTAGAGACCTTTACTAACTAACTAGGTCTCATAGATTTTCAGACTACTTACAAGGCTAAG
AAGCCAGTTCAAATGCCGGGAGCTTACAACGTTGATCGTAAGCTTGATATCACCTCTCACAACGAGGATT
ACACCGTTGTTGAGCAATACGAGCGTTCTGAGGGACGTCACTCTACCGGAGGAATGGATGAGCTTTACAA
GTCCCGTACGCGTAAGGCCAACCCAACCAAGCTCTCCGAGAACGCCAAGAAGCTCGCCAAGGAGGTCGAG
AACTAAATGCAAAATCCTTTCAAGCATTCCCTTCTTCTCTATCACTCTTCTTTCTTTTTGTCAAAAAATT
CTCTCGCTAATTTATTTGCTTTTTTAATGTTATTATTTTATGACTTTTTATAGTCACTGAAAAGTTTGCA
TCTGAGTGAAGTGAATGCTATCAAAATGTGATTCTGTCTGATGTACTTTCACAATCTCTCTTCAATTCCA
TTTTGAAGTGCTTTAAACCCGAAAGGTTGAGAAAAATGCGAGCGCTCAAATATTTGTATTGTGTTCGTTG
AGTGACCCAACAAAAAGAGGAAACTTTATTGTGCCGCCAAGAAAAAAGTCTCAATCAGTTCTGGACCAGC
GAGCTGTGCTGCGATGATCTTACGGCATTATACGTATGATCGGTCCACGATCAGCTAGATTATCTAGTCA
GCTTGATGTCATAGCTGTTTCCTGACATGTGAGCAAAAGGCCAGCAAAAGGCCAGGAACCGTAAAAAGGC
CAGCAAAAGGCCAGGAACCGTAAAAAGGCCGCGTTGCTGGCGTTTTTCCATAGGCTCCGCCCCCCTGACG
AGCATCACAAAAATCGACGCTCAAGTCAGAGGTGGCGAAACCCGACAGGACTATAAAGATACCAGGCGTT
TCCCCCTGGAAGCTCCCTCGTGCGCTCTCCTGTTCCGACCCTGTCGCTTACCGGATACCTGTCCGCCTTT
CTCCCTTCGGGAAGCGTGGCGCTTTCTCATAGCTCACGCTGTAGGTATCTCAGTTCGGTGTAGGTCGTTC
GCTCCAAGCTGGGCTGTGTGCACGAACCCCCCGTTCAGCCCGACCGCTGCGCCTTATCCGGTAACTATCG
TCTTGAGTCCAACCCGGTAAGACACGACTTATCGCCACTGGCAGCAGCCACTGGTAACAGGATTAGCAGA
GCGAGGTATGTAGGCGGTGCTACAGAGTTCTTGAAGTGGTGGCCTAACTACGGCTACACTAGAAGAACAG
TATTTGGTATCTGCGCTCTGCTGAAGCCAGTTACCTTCGGAAAAAGAGTTGGTAGCTCTTGATCCGGCAA
ACAAACCACCGCTGGTAGCGGTGGTTTTTTTGTTTGCAAGCAGCAGATTACGCGCAGAAAAAAAGGATCT
CAAGAAGATCCTTTGATCTTTTCTACGGGGTCTGACGCTCAGTGGAACGAAAACTCACGTTAAGGGATTT
TGGTCATGAGATTATCAAAAAGGATCTTCACCTAGATCCTTTTAAATTAAAAATGAAGTTTTAAATCAAT
CTAAAGTATATATGAGTAAACTTGGTCTGACAGTTAGAAAAACTCATCGAGCATCAAGTGAAACTGCAAT
TTATTCATATCAGGATTATCAATACCATATTTTTGAAAAAGCCGTTTCTGTAATGAAGGAGAAAACTCAC
CGAGGCAGTTCCATAGGATGGCAAGATCCTGGTATCGGTCTGCGATTCCGACTCGTCCAACATCAATACA
ACCTATTAATTTCCCCTCGTCAAAAATAAGGTTATCAAGTGAGAAATCACCATGAGTGACGACTGAATCC
GGTGAGAATGGCAAGAGTTTATGCATTTCTTTCCAGACTTGTTCAACAGGCCAGCCATTACGCTCGTCAT
CAAAATCACTCGCACCAACCAAACCGTTATTCATTCGTGATTGCGCCTGAGCGAGACGAAATACGCGATC
GCCGTTAAAAGGACAATTACAAACAGGAATCGAATGCAACCGGCGCAGGAACACTGCCAGCGCATCAACA
ATATTTTCACCTGAATCAGGATATTCTTCTAATACCTGGAATGCTGTTTTCCCTGGGATCGCAGTGGTGA
GTAACCATGCATCATCAGGAGTACGGATAAAATGCTTGATGGTCGGAAGAGGCATAAATTCCGTCAGCCA
GTTTAGCCTGACCATCTCATCTGTAACATCATTGGCAACGCTACCTTTGCCATGTTTCAGAAACAACTCT
GGCGCATCGGGCTTCCCATACAATCGATAGATTGTCGCACCTGATTGCCCGACATTATCGCGAGCCCATT
TATACCCATATAAATCAGCATCCATGTTGGAATTTAATCGCGGCTTCAAGCAAGACGTTTCCCGTTGAAT
ATGGCTCATTTTAGCTTCCTTAGCTCCTGAAAATCTCGATAACTCAAAAAATACGCCCGGTAGTGATCTT
ATTTCATTATGGTGAAAGTTGGAACCTCTTACGTGCCGATCACACATTTCCCCGAAAAGTGCCACCTGAC
GTCTAAGAAACCATTATTATCATGACATTAACCTATAAAAATAGGCGTATCACGAGGCCCTTTCGTC
Features (pLannotate 1.2.2; 11 found; start..end, strand, type, name):
     53..69      -  CDS            lacZα (fragment): LacZα fragment of β-galactosidase; lacZ fragment
    257..1666    +  CDS            GCaMP2: GCaMP2 is a basic (constitutively fluorescent) green fluorescent protein published in 2006, derived from Aequorea victoria.
   1766..1828    +  CDS            EGL-13 NLS (fragment): nuclear localization signal from the C. elegans EGL-13 transcription factor (Lyssenko et al., 2007)
   2077..2571    +  CDS            mScarlet-I (fragment): mScarlet-I is a basic (constitutively fluorescent) red fluorescent protein published in 2016, derived from synthetic construct. It is reported to be a rapidly-maturing monomer with moderate acid sensitivity.
   2625..3011    +  CDS            mScarlet-I (fragment): mScarlet-I is a basic (constitutively fluorescent) red fluorescent protein published in 2016, derived from synthetic construct. It is reported to be a rapidly-maturing monomer with moderate acid sensitivity.
   3021..3083    +  CDS            EGL-13 NLS (fragment): nuclear localization signal from the C. elegans EGL-13 transcription factor (Lyssenko et al., 2007)
   3087..3410    +  terminator     tbb-2 terminator: tbb-2; transcription terminator for the C. elegans tubulin beta-2 gene
   3615..4203    -  rep_origin     ori: high-copy-number ColE1/pMB1/pBR322/pUC origin of replication
   4374..5189    -  CDS            KanR: aminoglycoside phosphotransferase; aph(3')-Ia; confers resistance to kanamycin in bacteria or G418 (Geneticin®) in eukaryotes
   5190..5292    -  promoter       cat promoter: promoter of the E. coli cat gene encoding chloramphenicol acetyltransferase
   5387..35      +  CDS            rop (fragment) (across the origin): Rop protein, which maintains plasmids at low copy number; rop
