[The description below was written by a language model from this plasmid's Addgene catalogue record and pLannotate feature annotations shown in this document.]
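Description:
pDSP33 is a 5,387-nt high-copy bacterial plasmid built on the pDSP1 backbone. It carries a C. elegans-optimized, two-gene reporter cassette rather than a complete expression unit. It is propagated in E. coli through a ColE1/pUC-type origin and selected with kanamycin via an aph(3')-Ia resistance gene that the annotation places downstream of a cat promoter. Short lacZα and rop fragments are also detected; these appear to be backbone remnants rather than functional genes.

The insert, assembled by Gibson cloning, is NLS::jGCaMP7f::egl-13NLS::SL2::NLS::mScarlet-I::egl-13NLS, followed by the tbb-2 3' terminator region. jGCaMP7f is a fast green genetically encoded calcium indicator; the automated annotation labels this region as the related GCaMP2, but the catalogue entry identifies it as jGCaMP7f. mScarlet-I is a rapidly maturing monomeric red fluorescent protein. It is annotated as two fragments separated by a short gap, which may reflect a synthetic intron of the kind often added to worm transgenes, although the record does not say so. The SL2 trans-splicing sequence between the two coding regions allows both proteins to be made from a single operon-like transcript in the nematode. Each protein is flanked by nuclear localization signals, including the EGL-13 NLS, so both are confined to the nucleus.

No promoter is annotated upstream of the cassette and none is named in the record, so a C. elegans promoter would presumably need to be supplied. The design suits ratiometric nuclear calcium imaging, with the calcium-insensitive red signal serving as a reference for cell identification, segmentation and motion correction.
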