Addgene plasmid #199375: pDSP33
Purpose: Encodes dual cistronic nuclear localized jGCaMP7f and mScarlet-I optimized for C. elegans expression
Depositing lab: Hang Lu. Depositing organization: Georgia Institute of Technology.
Backbone
  Vector backbone: pDSP1
  Vector type: Bacterial Expression
Growth in bacteria
  Bacterial resistance: Kanamycin, 50 μg/mL
  Growth temperature: 37°C
  Growth strain: NEB Stable
  Copy number: High Copy
Gene/Insert
  Gene/Insert name: NLS::jGCaMP7f::egl-13NLS::SL2::NLS::mScarlet-I::egl-13NLS
  Species: C. elegans (nematode)
  Mutation: no mutations, except added subcellular localization sequences
  Cloning method: Gibson Cloning
Terms and licenses: Academic/Nonprofit Terms; Industry Terms: Not Available to Industry
How to cite: pDSP33 was a gift from Hang Lu (Addgene plasmid # 199375 ; http://n2t.net/addgene:199375 ; RRID:Addgene_199375)
